Addgene plasmid #77402: CASK gRNA (BRDN0001145000)
Purpose: 3rd generation lentiviral gRNA plasmid targeting human CASK
Depositing lab: John Doench & David Root. Depositing organization: Broad Institute. Publication: Optimized sgRNA design to maximize activity and minimize off-target effects of CRISPR-Cas9. Doench JG, Fusi N, Sullender M, Hegde M, Vaimberg EW, Donovan KF, Smith I, Tothova Z, Wilen C, Orchard R, Virgin HW, Listgarten J, Root DE. Nat Biotechnol. 2016 Jan 18. doi: 10.1038/nbt.3437. PubMed 26780180.
Backbone
  Vector backbone: lentiGuide-Puro
  Backbone manufacturer: Zhang Lab (Addgene plasmid # 52963)
  Vector type: Mammalian Expression, Lentiviral, CRISPR
  Selectable markers: Puromycin
Growth in bacteria
  Bacterial resistance: Ampicillin, 100 μg/mL
  Growth temperature: 37°C
  Growth strain: DH5alpha
  Copy number: High Copy
Gene/Insert
  Gene/Insert name: CASK (alt names: CASK; NM_001126054.2)
  gRNA/shRNA sequence: TGAGGAAATTCAATGCAAGG
  Species: H. sapiens (human)
  Entrez Gene: CASK (a.k.a. CAGH39, CAMGUK, CMG, FGS4, LIN2, MICPCH, MRXSNA, TNRC8, hCASK)
  Promoter: hU6
  Cloning method: Unknown
  Sequencing primers: 5′ U6-F; 3′ pS2-R
Terms and licenses: Academic/Nonprofit Terms; Industry Terms: Not Available to Industry
Depositor comments: The gRNA was designed to target the following Genbank reference sequence(s): NM_001126054.2,NM_001126055.2,NM_003688.3. Note that this plasmid does NOT contain Cas9. It should be used in conjunction with lentiCas9-Blast (Addgene #52962) or otherwise with cell lines already expressing Cas9. Browse the full kinome gRNA library at http://www.addgene.org/pooled-library/broadgpp-human-kinome/ or visit http://www.broadinstitute.org/rnai/public/ for detailed protocols and information.
How to cite: CASK gRNA (BRDN0001145000) was a gift from John Doench & David Root (Addgene plasmid # 77402 ; http://n2t.net/addgene:77402 ; RRID:Addgene_77402)
