[The description below was written by a language model from this plasmid's Addgene catalogue record and pLannotate feature annotations shown in this document.]
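Description:
CASK gRNA (BRDN0001145000) is a third-generation lentiviral guide RNA plasmid built on the lentiGuide-Puro backbone and designed to target human CASK, with the guide chosen against three CASK reference transcripts. It is part of a human kinome gRNA collection. The 8.3 kb plasmid is maintained in E. coli at high copy through a ColE1/pUC-type origin with ampicillin (β-lactamase) selection. The backbone also carries an f1 origin, an SV40 origin and remnants of lac and T7/T3 cloning-vector sequence.

The lentiviral cassette begins with an RSV promoter fused to a truncated HIV-1 5' LTR, which makes genomic RNA production Tat-independent. This is followed by the Ψ packaging signal with a partial gag region, the Rev response element for nuclear export of the unspliced genome, and a cPPT/CTS that aids nuclear import. It ends in a ΔU3 self-inactivating 3' LTR with a downstream SV40 polyadenylation signal.

Between the LTRs sit two expression units. A human U6 RNA polymerase III promoter drives the CASK-specific spacer joined to the Streptococcus pyogenes Cas9 guide scaffold. An EF-1α core promoter with its intron A drives puromycin N-acetyltransferase, stabilised by a WPRE, so that transduced mammalian cells can be selected with puromycin.

The plasmid does not encode Cas9. It must therefore be paired with a separate Cas9 vector such as lentiCas9-Blast, or used in cells that already express Cas9. It also needs packaging functions supplied in trans to produce virus. Its typical use is CRISPR knockout of CASK in human cells.
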