Features (pLannotate 1.2.2; 29 found; start..end, strand, type, name):
     14..80      +  CDS            small t antigen (fragment): SV40 (simian virus 40) small t antigen
    106..317     +  promoter       EF-1α core promoter: core promoter for human elongation factor EF-1α
    318..1256    +  intron         EF-1α intron A: intron upstream of the start codon of human EF-1α
   1278..1877    +  CDS            PuroR (fragment): puromycin N-acetyltransferase; pac from Streptomyces; confers resistance to puromycin
   1893..2481    +  misc_feature   WPRE: woodchuck hepatitis virus posttranscriptional regulatory element
   2532..2551    +  misc_feature   cPPT/CTS (fragment): central polypurine tract and central termination sequence of HIV-1
   2553..2786    +  LTR            3' LTR (ΔU3): self-inactivating 3' long terminal repeat (LTR) from HIV-1
   2864..2985    +  polyA_signal   SV40 poly(A) signal: SV40 polyadenylation signal
   3025..3160    +  rep_origin     SV40 ori: SV40 origin of replication
   3181..3199    -  promoter       T7 promoter: promoter for bacteriophage T7 RNA polymerase
   3207..3362    +  CDS            lacZα (fragment): LacZα fragment of β-galactosidase; lacZ fragment
   3367..3795    +  rep_origin     f1 ori (sequence partly withheld): f1 bacteriophage origin of replication; arrow indicates direction of (+) strand synthesis
   3848..3952    +  promoter       AmpR promoter: bla
   3953..4813    +  CDS            AmpR: β-lactamase; bla; confers resistance to ampicillin, carbenicillin, and related antibiotics
   4984..5572    +  rep_origin     ori: high-copy-number ColE1/pMB1/pBR322/pUC origin of replication
   5755..5847    +  CDS            lacI (fragment): lac repressor; lacI; The lac repressor binds to the lac operator to inhibit transcription in E. coli. This inhibition can be relieved by adding lactose or isopropyl-β-D-thiogalactopyranoside (IPTG).
   5860..5881    +  protein_bind   CAP binding site: CAP binding activates transcription in the presence of cAMP. E. coli catabolite activator protein
   5896..5926    +  promoter       lac promoter: promoter for the E. coli lac operon
   5934..5950    +  protein_bind   lac operator: The lac repressor binds to the lac operator to inhibit transcription in E. coli. This inhibition can be relieved by adding lactose or isopropyl-β-D-thiogalactopyranoside (IPTG). lac repressor encoded by lacI
   5995..6013    +  promoter       T3 promoter: promoter for bacteriophage T3 RNA polymerase
   6041..6267    +  promoter       RSV promoter: Rous sarcoma virus enhancer/promoter
   6268..6448    +  LTR            5' LTR (truncated): truncated 5' long terminal repeat (LTR) from HIV-1
   6495..6620    +  misc_feature   HIV-1 Ψ: packaging signal of human immunodeficiency virus type 1
   6604..6967    +  CDS            HIV-1 gag (fragment): gag protein from human immunodeficiency virus 1; gag
   7113..7346    +  misc_feature   RRE: The Rev response element (RRE) of HIV-1 allows for Rev-dependent mRNA export from the nucleus to the cytoplasm.
   7723..7749    +  CDS            Rev (fragment): human immunodeficiency virus 1 (HIV-1) Rev protein; rev; enhances nuclear export of unspliced and incompletely spliced viral mRNAs
   7753..7993    +  promoter       U6 promoter: RNA polymerase III promoter for human U6 snRNA
   8023..8098    +  misc_RNA       gRNA scaffold: guide RNA scaffold for the Streptococcus pyogenes CRISPR/Cas9 system
   8154..8271    +  misc_feature   cPPT/CTS: central polypurine tract and central termination sequence of HIV-1
>Addgene plasmid #77402 | CASK gRNA (BRDN0001145000) | addgene full sequence | sequence record 187694 | Addgene Assembled Sequence
CCCGGGTGCAAAGATGGATAAAGTTTTAAACAGAGAGGAATCTTTGCAGCTAATGGACCTTCTAGGTCTT
GAAAGGAGTGGGAATTGGCTCCGGTGCCCGTCAGTGGGCAGAGCGCACATCGCCCACAGTCCCCGAGAAG
TTGGGGGGAGGGGTCGGCAATTGATCCGGTGCCTAGAGAAGGTGGCGCGGGGTAAACTGGGAAAGTGATG
TCGTGTACTGGCTCCGCCTTTTTCCCGAGGGTGGGGGAGAACCGTATATAAGTGCAGTAGTCGCCGTGAA
CGTTCTTTTTCGCAACGGGTTTGCCGCCAGAACACAGGTAAGTGCCGTGTGTGGTTCCCGCGGGCCTGGC
CTCTTTACGGGTTATGGCCCTTGCGTGCCTTGAATTACTTCCACCTGGCTGCAGTACGTGATTCTTGATC
CCGAGCTTCGGGTTGGAAGTGGGTGGGAGAGTTCGAGGCCTTGCGCTTAAGGAGCCCCTTCGCCTCGTGC
TTGAGTTGAGGCCTGGCCTGGGCGCTGGGGCCGCCGCGTGCGAATCTGGTGGCACCTTCGCGCCTGTCTC
GCTGCTTTCGATAAGTCTCTAGCCATTTAAAATTTTTGATGACCTGCTGCGACGCTTTTTTTCTGGCAAG
ATAGTCTTGTAAATGCGGGCCAAGATCTGCACACTGGTATTTCGGTTTTTGGGGCCGCGGGCGGCGACGG
GGCCCGTGCGTCCCAGCGCACATGTTCGGCGAGGCGGGGCCTGCGAGCGCGGCCACCGAGAATCGGACGG
GGGTAGTCTCAAGCTGGCCGGCCTGCTCTGGTGCCTGGCCTCGCGCCGCCGTGTATCGCCCCGCCCTGGG
CGGCAAGGCTGGCCCGGTCGGCACCAGTTGCGTGAGCGGAAAGATGGCCGCTTCCCGGCCCTGCTGCAGG
GAGCTCAAAATGGAGGACGCGGCGCTCGGGAGAGCGGGCGGGTGAGTCACCCACACAAAGGAAAAGGGCC
TTTCCGTCCTCAGCCGTCGCTTCATGTGACTCCACGGAGTACCGGGCGCCGTCCAGGCACCTCGATTAGT
TCTCGAGCTTTTGGAGTACGTCGTCTTTAGGTTGGGGGGAGGGGTTTTATGCGATGGAGTTTCCCCACAC
TGAGTGGGTGGAGACTGAAGTTAGGCCAGCTTGGCACTTGATGTAATTCTCCTTGGAATTTGCCCTTTTT
GAGTTTGGATCTTGGTTCATTCTCAAGCCTCAGACAGTGGTTCAAAGTTTTTTTCTTCCATTTCAGGTGT
CGTGACGTACGGCCACCATGACCGAGTACAAGCCCACGGTGCGCCTCGCCACCCGCGACGACGTCCCCAG
GGCCGTACGCACCCTCGCCGCCGCGTTCGCCGACTACCCCGCCACGCGCCACACCGTCGATCCGGACCGC
CACATCGAGCGGGTCACCGAGCTGCAAGAACTCTTCCTCACGCGCGTCGGGCTCGACATCGGCAAGGTGT
GGGTCGCGGACGACGGCGCCGCCGTGGCGGTCTGGACCACGCCGGAGAGCGTCGAAGCGGGGGCGGTGTT
CGCCGAGATCGGCCCGCGCATGGCCGAGTTGAGCGGTTCCCGGCTGGCCGCGCAGCAACAGATGGAAGGC
CTCCTGGCGCCGCACCGGCCCAAGGAGCCCGCGTGGTTCCTGGCCACCGTCGGAGTCTCGCCCGACCACC
AGGGCAAGGGTCTGGGCAGCGCCGTCGTGCTCCCCGGAGTGGAGGCGGCCGAGCGCGCCGGGGTGCCCGC
CTTCCTGGAGACCTCCGCGCCCCGCAACCTCCCCTTCTACGAGCGGCTCGGCTTCACCGTCACCGCCGAC
GTCGAGGTGCCCGAAGGACCGCGCACCTGGTGCATGACCCGCAAGCCCGGTGCCTGAACGCGTTAAGTCG
ACAATCAACCTCTGGATTACAAAATTTGTGAAAGATTGACTGGTATTCTTAACTATGTTGCTCCTTTTAC
GCTATGTGGATACGCTGCTTTAATGCCTTTGTATCATGCTATTGCTTCCCGTATGGCTTTCATTTTCTCC
TCCTTGTATAAATCCTGGTTGCTGTCTCTTTATGAGGAGTTGTGGCCCGTTGTCAGGCAACGTGGCGTGG
TGTGCACTGTGTTTGCTGACGCAACCCCCACTGGTTGGGGCATTGCCACCACCTGTCAGCTCCTTTCCGG
GACTTTCGCTTTCCCCCTCCCTATTGCCACGGCGGAACTCATCGCCGCCTGCCTTGCCCGCTGCTGGACA
GGGGCTCGGCTGTTGGGCACTGACAATTCCGTGGTGTTGTCGGGGAAATCATCGTCCTTTCCTTGGCTGC
TCGCCTGTGTTGCCACCTGGATTCTGCGCGGGACGTCCTTCTGCTACGTCCCTTCGGCCCTCAATCCAGC
GGACCTTCCTTCCCGCGGCCTGCTGCCGGCTCTGCGGCCTCTTCCGCGTCTTCGCCTTCGCCCTCAGACG
AGTCGGATCTCCCTTTGGGCCGCCTCCCCGCGTCGACTTTAAGACCAATGACTTACAAGGCAGCTGTAGA
TCTTAGCCACTTTTTAAAAGAAAAGGGGGGACTGGAAGGGCTAATTCACTCCCAACGAAGACAAGATCTG
CTTTTTGCTTGTACTGGGTCTCTCTGGTTAGACCAGATCTGAGCCTGGGAGCTCTCTGGCTAACTAGGGA
ACCCACTGCTTAAGCCTCAATAAAGCTTGCCTTGAGTGCTTCAAGTAGTGTGTGCCCGTCTGTTGTGTGA
CTCTGGTAACTAGAGATCCCTCAGACCCTTTTAGTCAGTGTGGAAAATCTCTAGCAGTACGTATAGTAGT
TCATGTCATCTTATTATTCAGTATTTATAACTTGCAAAGAAATGAATATCAGAGAGTGAGAGGAACTTGT
TTATTGCAGCTTATAATGGTTACAAATAAAGCAATAGCATCACAAATTTCACAAATAAAGCATTTTTTTC
ACTGCATTCTAGTTGTGGTTTGTCCAAACTCATCAATGTATCTTATCATGTCTGGCTCTAGCTATCCCGC
CCCTAACTCCGCCCATCCCGCCCCTAACTCCGCCCAGTTCCGCCCATTCTCCGCCCCATGGCTGACTAAT
TTTTTTTATTTATGCAGAGGCCGAGGCCGCCTCGGCCTCTGAGCTATTCCAGAAGTAGTGAGGAGGCTTT
TTTGGAGGCCTAGGGACGTACCCAATTCGCCCTATAGTGAGTCGTATTACGCGCGCTCACTGGCCGTCGT
TTTACAACGTCGTGACTGGGAAAACCCTGGCGTTACCCAACTTAATCGCCTTGCAGCACATCCCCCTTTC
GCCAGCTGGCGTAATAGCGAAGAGGCCCGCACCGATCGCCCTTCCCAACAGTTGCGCAGCCTGAATGGCG
AATGGG
[124 nt withheld, positions 3367-3490]
C
[91 nt withheld, positions 3492-3582]
A
[49 nt withheld, positions 3584-3632]
CCTTTGACGTTGGAGTCCACGTTCTTT
[37 nt withheld, positions 3660-3696]
ACCCTATCTCGGTCTATTCTTTTGATTTATAAGGGATTTTGCCGATTTCGGCCTATTGGTTAAAAAATGA
GCTGATTTAACAAAAATTTAACGCGAATTTTAACAAAATATTAACGCTTACAATTTAGGTGGCACTTTTC
GGGGAAATGTGCGCGGAACCCCTATTTGTTTATTTTTCTAAATACATTCAAATATGTATCCGCTCATGAG
ACAATAACCCTGATAAATGCTTCAATAATATTGAAAAAGGAAGAGTATGAGTATTCAACATTTCCGTGTC
GCCCTTATTCCCTTTTTTGCGGCATTTTGCCTTCCTGTTTTTGCTCACCCAGAAACGCTGGTGAAAGTAA
AAGATGCTGAAGATCAGTTGGGTGCACGAGTGGGTTACATCGAACTGGATCTCAACAGCGGTAAGATCCT
TGAGAGTTTTCGCCCCGAAGAACGTTTTCCAATGATGAGCACTTTTAAAGTTCTGCTATGTGGCGCGGTA
TTATCCCGTATTGACGCCGGGCAAGAGCAACTCGGTCGCCGCATACACTATTCTCAGAATGACTTGGTTG
AGTACTCACCAGTCACAGAAAAGCATCTTACGGATGGCATGACAGTAAGAGAATTATGCAGTGCTGCCAT
AACCATGAGTGATAACACTGCGGCCAACTTACTTCTGACAACGATCGGAGGACCGAAGGAGCTAACCGCT
TTTTTGCACAACATGGGGGATCATGTAACTCGCCTTGATCGTTGGGAACCGGAGCTGAATGAAGCCATAC
CAAACGACGAGCGTGACACCACGATGCCTGTAGCAATGGCAACAACGTTGCGCAAACTATTAACTGGCGA
ACTACTTACTCTAGCTTCCCGGCAACAATTAATAGACTGGATGGAGGCGGATAAAGTTGCAGGACCACTT
CTGCGCTCGGCCCTTCCGGCTGGCTGGTTTATTGCTGATAAATCTGGAGCCGGTGAGCGTGGGTCTCGCG
GTATCATTGCAGCACTGGGGCCAGATGGTAAGCCCTCCCGTATCGTAGTTATCTACACGACGGGGAGTCA
GGCAACTATGGATGAACGAAATAGACAGATCGCTGAGATAGGTGCCTCACTGATTAAGCATTGGTAACTG
TCAGACCAAGTTTACTCATATATACTTTAGATTGATTTAAAACTTCATTTTTAATTTAAAAGGATCTAGG
TGAAGATCCTTTTTGATAATCTCATGACCAAAATCCCTTAACGTGAGTTTTCGTTCCACTGAGCGTCAGA
CCCCGTAGAAAAGATCAAAGGATCTTCTTGAGATCCTTTTTTTCTGCGCGTAATCTGCTGCTTGCAAACA
AAAAAACCACCGCTACCAGCGGTGGTTTGTTTGCCGGATCAAGAGCTACCAACTCTTTTTCCGAAGGTAA
CTGGCTTCAGCAGAGCGCAGATACCAAATACTGTTCTTCTAGTGTAGCCGTAGTTAGGCCACCACTTCAA
GAACTCTGTAGCACCGCCTACATACCTCGCTCTGCTAATCCTGTTACCAGTGGCTGCTGCCAGTGGCGAT
AAGTCGTGTCTTACCGGGTTGGACTCAAGACGATAGTTACCGGATAAGGCGCAGCGGTCGGGCTGAACGG
GGGGTTCGTGCACACAGCCCAGCTTGGAGCGAACGACCTACACCGAACTGAGATACCTACAGCGTGAGCT
ATGAGAAAGCGCCACGCTTCCCGAAGGGAGAAAGGCGGACAGGTATCCGGTAAGCGGCAGGGTCGGAACA
GGAGAGCGCACGAGGGAGCTTCCAGGGGGAAACGCCTGGTATCTTTATAGTCCTGTCGGGTTTCGCCACC
TCTGACTTGAGCGTCGATTTTTGTGATGCTCGTCAGGGGGGCGGAGCCTATGGAAAAACGCCAGCAACGC
GGCCTTTTTACGGTTCCTGGCCTTTTGCTGGCCTTTTGCTCACATGTTCTTTCCTGCGTTATCCCCTGAT
TCTGTGGATAACCGTATTACCGCCTTTGAGTGAGCTGATACCGCTCGCCGCAGCCGAACGACCGAGCGCA
GCGAGTCAGTGAGCGAGGAAGCGGAAGAGCGCCCAATACGCAAACCGCCTCTCCCCGCGCGTTGGCCGAT
TCATTAATGCAGCTGGCACGACAGGTTTCCCGACTGGAAAGCGGGCAGTGAGCGCAACGCAATTAATGTG
AGTTAGCTCACTCATTAGGCACCCCAGGCTTTACACTTTATGCTTCCGGCTCGTATGTTGTGTGGAATTG
TGAGCGGATAACAATTTCACACAGGAAACAGCTATGACCATGATTACGCCAAGCGCGCAATTAACCCTCA
CTAAAGGGAACAAAAGCTGGAGCTGCAAGCTTAATGTAGTCTTATGCAATACTCTTGTAGTCTTGCAACA
TGGTAACGATGAGTTAGCAACATGCCTTACAAGGAGAGAAAAAGCACCGTGCATGCCGATTGGTGGAAGT
AAGGTGGTACGATCGTGCCTTATTAGGAAGGCAACAGACGGGTCTGACATGGATTGGACGAACCACTGAA
TTGCCGCATTGCAGAGATATTGTATTTAAGTGCCTAGCTCGATACATAAACGGGTCTCTCTGGTTAGACC
AGATCTGAGCCTGGGAGCTCTCTGGCTAACTAGGGAACCCACTGCTTAAGCCTCAATAAAGCTTGCCTTG
AGTGCTTCAAGTAGTGTGTGCCCGTCTGTTGTGTGACTCTGGTAACTAGAGATCCCTCAGACCCTTTTAG
TCAGTGTGGAAAATCTCTAGCAGTGGCGCCCGAACAGGGACTTGAAAGCGAAAGGGAAACCAGAGGAGCT
CTCTCGACGCAGGACTCGGCTTGCTGAAGCGCGCACGGCAAGAGGCGAGGGGCGGCGACTGGTGAGTACG
CCAAAAATTTTGACTAGCGGAGGCTAGAAGGAGAGAGATGGGTGCGAGAGCGTCAGTATTAAGCGGGGGA
GAATTAGATCGCGATGGGAAAAAATTCGGTTAAGGCCAGGGGGAAAGAAAAAATATAAATTAAAACATAT
AGTATGGGCAAGCAGGGAGCTAGAACGATTCGCAGTTAATCCTGGCCTGTTAGAAACATCAGAAGGCTGT
AGACAAATACTGGGACAGCTACAACCATCCCTTCAGACAGGATCAGAAGAACTTAGATCATTATATAATA
CAGTAGCAACCCTCTATTGTGTGCATCAAAGGATAGAGATAAAAGACACCAAGGAAGCTTTAGACAAGAT
AGAGGAAGAGCAAAACAAAAGTAAGACCACCGCACAGCAAGCGGCCGCTGATCTTCAGACCTGGAGGAGG
AGATATGAGGGACAATTGGAGAAGTGAATTATATAAATATAAAGTAGTAAAAATTGAACCATTAGGAGTA
GCACCCACCAAGGCAAAGAGAAGAGTGGTGCAGAGAGAAAAAAGAGCAGTGGGAATAGGAGCTTTGTTCC
TTGGGTTCTTGGGAGCAGCAGGAAGCACTATGGGCGCAGCGTCAATGACGCTGACGGTACAGGCCAGACA
ATTATTGTCTGGTATAGTGCAGCAGCAGAACAATTTGCTGAGGGCTATTGAGGCGCAACAGCATCTGTTG
CAACTCACAGTCTGGGGCATCAAGCAGCTCCAGGCAAGAATCCTGGCTGTGGAAAGATACCTAAAGGATC
AACAGCTCCTGGGGATTTGGGGTTGCTCTGGAAAACTCATTTGCACCACTGCTGTGCCTTGGAATGCTAG
TTGGAGTAATAAATCTCTGGAACAGATTTGGAATCACACGACCTGGATGGAGTGGGACAGAGAAATTAAC
AATTACACAAGCTTAATACACTCCTTAATTGAAGAATCGCAAAACCAGCAAGAAAAGAATGAACAAGAAT
TATTGGAATTAGATAAATGGGCAAGTTTGTGGAATTGGTTTAACATAACAAATTGGCTGTGGTATATAAA
ATTATTCATAATGATAGTAGGAGGCTTGGTAGGTTTAAGAATAGTTTTTGCTGTACTTTCTATAGTGAAT
AGAGTTAGGCAGGGATATTCACCATTATCGTTTCAGACCCACCTCCCAACCCCGAGGGGACCCAGAGAGG
GCCTATTTCCCATGATTCCTTCATATTTGCATATACGATACAAGGCTGTTAGAGAGATAATTAGAATTAA
TTTGACTGTAAACACAAAGATATTAGTACAAAATACGTGACGTAGAAAGTAATAATTTCTTGGGTAGTTT
GCAGTTTTAAAATTATGTTTTAAAATGGACTATCATATGCTTACCGTAACTTGAAAGTATTTCGATTTCT
TGGCTTTATATATCTTGTGGAAAGGACGAAACACCGTGAGGAAATTCAATGCAAGGGTTTTAGAGCTAGA
AATAGCAAGTTAAAATAAGGCTAGTCCGTTATCAACTTGAAAAAGTGGCACCGAGTCGGTGCTTTTTTAA
GCTTGGCGTAACTAGATCTTGAGACAAATGGCAGTATTCATCCACAATTTTAAAAGAAAAGGGGGGATTG
GGGGGTACAGTGCAGGGGAAAGAATAGTAGACATAATAGCAACAGACATACAAACTAAAGAATTACAAAA
ACAAATTACAAAAATTCAAAATTTTCGGGTTTATTACAGGGACAGCAGAGATCCACTTTGGCGCCGGCTC
GAGGGGG
