>Addgene plasmid #77402 | CASK gRNA (BRDN0001145000) | depositor partial sequence | sequence record 144862 | Target Sequence
TGAGGAAATTCAATGCAAGG
