>Addgene plasmid #77402 | CASK gRNA (BRDN0001145000) | addgene partial sequence | sequence record 187693 | hU6-F
GTAGAAAGTAATAATTTCTTGGGTAGTTTGCAGTTTTAAAATTATGTTTTAAAATGGACTATCATATGCT
TACCGTAACTTGAAAGTATTTCGATTTCTTGGCTTTATATATCTTGTGGAAAGGACGAAACACCGTGAGG
AAATTCAATGCAAGGGTTTTAGAGCTAGAAATAGCAAGTTAAAATAAGGCTAGTCCGTTATCAACTTGAA
AAAGTGGCACCGAGTCGGTGCTTTTTTAAGCTTGGCGTAACTAGATCTTGAGACAAATGGCAGTATTCAT
CCACAATTTTAAAAGAAAAGGGGGGATTGGGGGGTACAGTGCAGGGGAAAGAATAGTAGACATAATAGCA
ACAGACATACAAACTAAAGAATTACAAAAACAAATTACAAAAATTCAAAATTTTCGGGTTTATTACAGGG
ACAGCAGAGATCCACTTTGGCGCCGGCTCGAGGGGGCCCGGGTGCAAAGATGGATAAAGTTTTAAACAGA
GAGGAATCTTTGCAGCTAATGGACCTTCTAGGTCTTGAAAGGAGTGGGAATTGGCTCCGGTGCCCGTCAG
TGGGCAGAGC
